Addgene plasmid #184759: UG75-DGK1-3HA
Purpose: DGK1 overexpression. Promotes the formation of phosphatidate from diacylglycerol. Uses antibiotic resistance marker hphMX6.
Depositing lab: Zhiping Xie. Depositing organization: Shanghai Jiao Tong University. Publication: Excess diacylglycerol at the endoplasmic reticulum disrupts endomembrane homeostasis and autophagy. Li D, Yang SG, He CW, Zhang ZT, Liang Y, Li H, Zhu J, Su X, Gong Q, Xie Z. BMC Biol. 2020 Aug 28;18(1):107. doi: 10.1186/s12915-020-00837-w. PubMed 32859196.
Backbone
  Vector backbone: UG75
  Vector type: Yeast Expression
Growth in bacteria
  Bacterial resistance: Ampicillin, 100 μg/mL
  Growth temperature: 37°C
  Growth strain: DH5alpha
  Copy number: High Copy
Gene/Insert
  Gene/Insert name: DGK1
  Species: S. cerevisiae (budding yeast)
  Entrez Gene: DGK1 (a.k.a. HSD1)
  Promoter: DGK1
  Tag / fusion protein: 3HA (C terminal on insert)
  Cloning method: Gibson Cloning
  Sequencing primers: 5′ N/A
Terms and licenses: Academic/Nonprofit Terms; Industry Terms: Not Available to Industry
How to cite: UG75-DGK1-3HA was a gift from Zhiping Xie (Addgene plasmid # 184759 ; http://n2t.net/addgene:184759 ; RRID:Addgene_184759)
