[The description below was written by a language model from this plasmid's Addgene catalogue record and pLannotate feature annotations shown in this document.]
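Description:
UG75-DGK1-3HA is a yeast expression plasmid built on the UG75 backbone for overexpressing the Saccharomyces cerevisiae diacylglycerol kinase gene DGK1 (also known as HSD1). It is propagated in E. coli as a high-copy plasmid through a ColE1/pUC-type origin and selected with ampicillin via the bla gene. T7 and SP6 promoters and short lacI, rop and bom fragments are remnants of the cloning backbone. No yeast replication origin or centromere is annotated in the feature table, and the record does not state how the plasmid is maintained in yeast. A fragment of NOP58 lies on the other side of the marker from the insert, which may reflect a flanking genomic homology region, but the record does not explain its role.

The payload is the DGK1 coding sequence fused at its C terminus to three tandem HA epitopes and followed by the S. cerevisiae ADH1 terminator. Expression is driven by the native DGK1 promoter. The upstream genomic segment carried with it includes the RPL20A coding sequence, presumably picked up with the DGK1 5' region. Yeast selection relies on the hphMX6 cassette, in which the Ashbya gossypii TEF promoter and terminator drive a hygromycin phosphotransferase gene. The cassette is flanked by two loxP sites in the same orientation, so Cre recombinase could excise the marker after selection.

The extra, HA-detectable copy of DGK1 raises conversion of diacylglycerol to phosphatidate. The associated study concerned how excess diacylglycerol at the endoplasmic reticulum disrupts endomembrane homeostasis and autophagy, and the epitope tag allows the protein to be followed by immunoblotting or immunofluorescence.
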