Features (pLannotate 1.2.2; 18 found; start..end, strand, type, name):
     42..239     +  terminator     TEF terminator: Ashbya gossypii TEF terminator
    302..335     -  protein_bind   loxP: Cre-mediated recombination occurs in the 8-bp core sequence (GCATACAT). Cre recombinase
   1071..1376    +  CDS            NOP58 (fragment): NOP58_YEAST - Also known as NOP5. Experimental evidence at protein level: Swiss-Prot protein existence level 1. Required for pre-18S rRNA processing. May bind microtubules. From Saccharomyces cerevisiae (strain ATCC 204508 / S288c) (Baker's yeast).
   1395..1413    -  promoter       T7 promoter: promoter for bacteriophage T7 RNA polymerase
   1435..1488    -  CDS            lacI (fragment): lac repressor; lacI; The lac repressor binds to the lac operator to inhibit transcription in E. coli. This inhibition can be relieved by adding lactose or isopropyl-β-D-thiogalactopyranoside (IPTG).
   1671..2259    -  rep_origin     ori: high-copy-number ColE1/pMB1/pBR322/pUC origin of replication
   2430..3290    -  CDS            AmpR: β-lactamase; bla; confers resistance to ampicillin, carbenicillin, and related antibiotics
   3291..3395    -  promoter       AmpR promoter: bla
   3490..3525    +  CDS            rop (fragment): Rop protein, which maintains plasmids at low copy number; rop
   3627..3678    +  misc_feature   bom (fragment): basis of mobility region from pBR322
   3741..3759    +  promoter       SP6 promoter: promoter for bacteriophage SP6 RNA polymerase
   3945..4457    +  CDS            RPL20A (sequence withheld): RL20A_YEAST - Also known as RPL18A, RPL18A2. Experimental evidence at protein level: Swiss-Prot protein existence level 1. Component of the ribosome, a large ribonucleoprotein complex responsible for the synthesis of proteins in the cell. The small ribosomal subunit (SSU) binds messenger RNAs (mRNAs) and translates the encoded message by selecting cognate aminoacyl-transfer RNA (tRNA) molecules. The large subunit (LSU) contains the ribosomal catalytic site termed the peptidyl transferase center (PTC), which catalyzes the formation of peptide bonds, thereby polymerizing the amino acids delivere
   4782..5651    +  CDS            DGK1: DGK1_YEAST - Also known as HSD1 From Saccharomyces cerevisiae (strain ATCC 204508 / S288c) (Baker's yeast).
   5706..5795    +  CDS            3xHA: three tandem HA epitope tags
   5834..6021    +  terminator     ADH1 terminator: S. cerevisiae ADH1; transcription terminator for the S. cerevisiae alcohol dehydrogenase 1 (ADH1) gene
   6073..6106    -  protein_bind   loxP: Cre-mediated recombination occurs in the 8-bp core sequence (GCATACAT). Cre recombinase
   6161..6504    +  promoter       TEF promoter: Ashbya gossypii TEF promoter
   6511..35      +  CDS            HygR (fragment) (across the origin): aminoglycoside phosphotransferase from E. coli; aph(4)-Ia; confers resistance to hygromycin
>Addgene plasmid #184759 | UG75-DGK1-3HA | addgene full sequence | sequence record 382616 | Addgene NGS Result
CGACGCCCCAGCACTCGTCCGAGGGCAAAGGAATAATCAGTACTGACAATAAAAAGATTCTTGTTTTCAA
GAACTTGTCATTTGTATAGTTTTTTTATATTGTAGTTGTTCTATTTTAATCAAATGTTAGCGTGATTTAT
ATTTTTTTTCGCCTCGACATCATCTGCCCAGATGCGAAGTTAAGTGCGCAGAAAGTAATATCATGCGTCA
ATCGTATGTGAATGCTGGTCGCTATACTGCTGTCGATTCGATACTAACGCCGCCATCCAGTGTCGAAAAC
GAGCTCTCGAGAACCCTTAATATAACTTCGTATAATGTATGCTATACGAAGTTATTAGGTGATATCAGAT
CCACTAGTGGCCTATGCGGCCGCGGAAGCATATATACCAAAAACAGGAGTGTTTTATATTCTTCGGTAAG
TCTTTTTTACAGTAACTGGAGTGCGCGATTCAGTTTATCTGTGGTTAACGATCCAGCACCTCTTCGATCT
TTGGCATCCACAAATTATTTTTCTAAATATCCTACATATCCGAGTATAGAGTTAGAACCTGTGTAAATTA
TTCAGCAGTATTTCCGTATTTTTCACGCCATTAGAAACATTCGACACAAGCAGTTTTATGAAAACATTTA
TGTTACTAATATATGTGCCAACAAGCGCATCCAAATGGGGCGCAACATTATTATTTAATCGTAAACCTAC
ACCATATTTTCATCAGTAAAAAAAGGCTTTTTCATGCCCCAACTTTGTCACAAAGCAATCATATCAGAGA
ACAATAAAAAAGAACAATCCTGCGAAATACGATTACCAAGATCCTGAACCAGCGTTCATTTATCTTGGCA
TCTCAAGGATATATGGTTTATCTGCGATTACCGCCCAGTGGCCTTATTGATATTGATATCATTGTGTACG
TTAGAACAGAAAAAAAGAAATTTGGAAAATTTTTCAACCTCATCGAAAATTTTCAGAAAAGCAAGAATTA
TTTATGCTTTCGCAAAAATTTCGCATATAAGTTATTTTTGAAATAGCAGTCGATACCAAATTAGCTGTAG
AACCTCAACCTCCTCATACAATGGCTTACGTTTTAACTGAAACTTCAGCTGGTTATGCTCTTTTAAAAGC
TTCCGATAAGAAAATCTACAAATCTTCAAGCTTAATTCAAGACTTGGATAGCTCTGACAAAGTCTTGAAG
GAATTCAAGATCGCCGCCTTTTCCAAGTTCAACTCTGCAGCTAACGCTTTAGAGGAAGCCAACTCCATTA
TTGAAGGTAAAGTTTCTTCCCAATTAGAAAAACTTCTGGAAGAAATTAAAAAGGACAAGAAGTCGACCTT
GATTGTTAGTGAAACTAAACTGGCAAACGCTATTAATAAGTTGGGCCGCGGATCTGCCGGTCTCCCTATA
GTGAGTCGTATTAATTTCGATAAGCCAGGTTAACCTGCATTAATGAATCGGCCAACGCGCGGGGAGAGGC
GGTTTGCGTATTGGGCGCTCTTCCGCTTCCTCGCTCACTGACTCGCTGCGCTCGGTCGTTCGGCTGCGGC
GAGCGGTATCAGCTCACTCAAAGGCGGTAATACGGTTATCCACAGAATCAGGGGATAACGCAGGAAAGAA
CATGTGAGCAAAAGGCCAGCAAAAGGCCAGGAACCGTAAAAAGGCCGCGTTGCTGGCGTTTTTCCATAGG
CTCCGCCCCCCTGACGAGCATCACAAAAATCGACGCTCAAGTCAGAGGTGGCGAAACCCGACAGGACTAT
AAAGATACCAGGCGTTTCCCCCTGGAAGCTCCCTCGTGCGCTCTCCTGTTCCGACCCTGCCGCTTACCGG
ATACCTGTCCGCCTTTCTCCCTTCGGGAAGCGTGGCGCTTTCTCATAGCTCACGCTGTAGGTATCTCAGT
TCGGTGTAGGTCGTTCGCTCCAAGCTGGGCTGTGTGCACGAACCCCCCGTTCAGCCCGACCGCTGCGCCT
TATCCGGTAACTATCGTCTTGAGTCCAACCCGGTAAGACACGACTTATCGCCACTGGCAGCAGCCACTGG
TAACAGGATTAGCAGAGCGAGGTATGTAGGCGGTGCTACAGAGTTCTTGAAGTGGTGGCCTAACTACGGC
TACACTAGAAGAACAGTATTTGGTATCTGCGCTCTGCTGAAGCCAGTTACCTTCGGAAAAAGAGTTGGTA
GCTCTTGATCCGGCAAACAAACCACCGCTGGTAGCGGTGGTTTTTTTGTTTGCAAGCAGCAGATTACGCG
CAGAAAAAAAGGATCTCAAGAAGATCCTTTGATCTTTTCTACGGGGTCTGACGCTCAGTGGAACGAAAAC
TCACGTTAAGGGATTTTGGTCATGAGATTATCAAAAAGGATCTTCACCTAGATCCTTTTAAATTAAAAAT
GAAGTTTTAAATCAATCTAAAGTATATATGAGTAAACTTGGTCTGACAGTTACCAATGCTTAATCAGTGA
GGCACCTATCTCAGCGATCTGTCTATTTCGTTCATCCATAGTTGCCTGACTCCCCGTCGTGTAGATAACT
ACGATACGGGAGGGCTTACCATCTGGCCCCAGTGCTGCAATGATACCGCGAGACCCACGCTCACCGGCTC
CAGATTTATCAGCAATAAACCAGCCAGCCGGAAGGGCCGAGCGCAGAAGTGGTCCTGCAACTTTATCCGC
CTCCATCCAGTCTATTAATTGTTGCCGGGAAGCTAGAGTAAGTAGTTCGCCAGTTAATAGTTTGCGCAAC
GTTGTTGCCATTGCTACAGGCATCGTGGTGTCACGCTCGTCGTTTGGTATGGCTTCATTCAGCTCCGGTT
CCCAACGATCAAGGCGAGTTACATGATCCCCCATGTTGTGCAAAAAAGCGGTTAGCTCCTTCGGTCCTCC
GATCGTTGTCAGAAGTAAGTTGGCCGCAGTGTTATCACTCATGGTTATGGCAGCACTGCATAATTCTCTT
ACTGTCATGCCATCCGTAAGATGCTTTTCTGTGACTGGTGAGTACTCAACCAAGTCATTCTGAGAATAGT
GTATGCGGCGACCGAGTTGCTCTTGCCCGGCGTCAATACGGGATAATACCGCGCCACATAGCAGAACTTT
AAAAGTGCTCATCATTGGAAAACGTTCTTCGGGGCGAAAACTCTCAAGGATCTTACCGCTGTTGAGATCC
AGTTCGATGTAACCCACTCGTGCACCCAACTGATCTTCAGCATCTTTTACTTTCACCAGCGTTTCTGGGT
GAGCAAAAACAGGAAGGCAAAATGCCGCAAAAAAGGGAATAAGGGCGACACGGAAATGTTGAATACTCAT
ACTCTTCCTTTTTCAATATTATTGAAGCATTTATCAGGGTTATTGTCTCATGAGCGGATACATATTTGAA
TGTATTTAGAAAAATAAACAAATAGGGGTTCCGCGCACATTTCCCCGAAAAGTGCCACCTGACGTCTAAG
AAACCATTATTATCATGACATTAACCTATAAAAATAGGCGTATCACGAGGCCCTTTCGTCTCGCGCGTTT
CGGTGATGACGGTGAAAACCTCTGACACATGCAGCTCCCGGAGACGGTCACAGCTTGTCTGTAAGCGGAT
GCCGGGAGCAGACAAGCCCGTCAGGGCGCGTCAGCGGGTGTTGGCGGGTGTCGGGGCTGGCTTAACTATG
CGGCATCAGAGCAGATTGTACTGAGAGTGCACCATATGGACATATTGTCGTTAGAACGCGGCTACAATTA
ATACATAACCTTATGTATCATACACATACGATTTAGGTGACACTATAGAACGCGGCCGCCAGCTGAAGCT
TCTATAGAACTACCATCCAGGAATTATAGAGGAAATTAACTGAATCAGAGATCTATTTTGAAACATTCAT
TTACATGTAATTGTCTGCAATAAAGCAATATTTTTGAAATATGCAAGTTTACTAACAAGAATAAATTCTT
TTTTGATTTTTATCTTTAACA
[516 nt withheld, positions 3942-4457]
TAAGCCAACAAGATATTTCTACGTTTTTTAGTATAATAAAATTTTGTATAATTCATTTTGTAGATTCAAG
GAAATTTTAAAATATATCCTGTTTCTTCTCTTACATTATGCACTACCAGCGTGAAAGCACAATGTCATGC
CATGTATCTTTACAAAATCCAGGGTCCATAGCGGGTAACAAATTATTGGTTTTTCTGCGATAAATATAAA
ACGTAGCGTAATTATAAAAATCCTGAGCGGTGTTGTCGTAGAGCAGTTGAACATTACGTAAACAGATATC
TACGCATTTCTGTCATTTGGATTCATACAGGGTTTACAGACAATATGGGGACCGAAGATGCCATTGCCCT
TCCAAATAGCACGCTAGAGCCGCGTACCGAAGCTAAGCAAAGACTATCATCTAAGAGTCATCAAGTCTCG
GCGAAAGTAACGATTCCAGCAAAAGAAGAAATTAGTAGTAGCGATGACGATGCACACGTTCCAGTGACAG
AAATACATTTGAAATCTCATGAATGGTTCGGCGATTTTATAACTAAACATGAAATTCCCCGTAAGGTGTT
CCATTCTTCCATTGGCTTTATTACTTTGTACCTGTATACGCAGGGTATTAATTATAAAAATGTTTTATGG
CCTTTGATATACGCCTTCATCATATTGTTTATTTTGGATCTGATAAGACTAAACTGGCCCTTTTTCAATA
TGCTTTACTGTAGAACTGTGGGTGCGCTAATGAGAAAAAAGGAGATTCATACATACAATGGGGTATTGTG
GTACATTCTTGGGTTAATCTTTTCTTTTAACTTTTTCTCTAAAGATGTTACCTTAATATCGTTATTTTTG
CTAAGTTGGTCCGATACAGCCGCCGCAACTATTGGAAGAAAGTATGGTCATTTAACACCCAAAGTGGCAA
GAAATAAATCCCTTGCAGGTTCGATAGCTGCGTTTACAGTTGGTGTTATCACCTGCTGGGTATTTTATGG
CTATTTTGTTCCTGCCTACAACTACGTCAACAAACCTGGCGAGATCCAATGGAGCCCAGAAACAAGCAGA
TTAAGTTTGAATATGCTATCCTTGTTAGGTGGTGTGGTAGCTGCTTTGAGTGAAGGTATAGATTTGTTCA
ACTGGGATGATAATTTCACTATTCCTGTCCTGTCATCACTTTTTATGAACGCAGTAATCAAAACATTCAA
GAAACAAGCTTCGTACGCTGCAGGTCGTGGGATTCCTGGGTTAATTAACATCGCTAGCTACCCATACGAT
GTTCCTGACTATGCGGGCTATCCCTATGACGTCCCGGACTATGCAGGATCCTATCCATATGACGTTCCAG
ATTACGCTGCTCAGTGCCCTAGGTGAGGCGCGCCACTTCTAAATAAGCGAATTTCTTATGATTTATGATT
TTTATTATTAAATAAGTTATAAAAAAAATAAGTGTATACAAATTTTAAAGTGACTCTTAGGTTTTAAAAC
GAAAATTCTTATTCTTGAGTAACTCTTTCCTGTAGGTCAGGTTGCTTTCTCAGGTATAGTATGAGGTCGC
TCTTATTGACCACACCTCTACCGGCAGATCCGCTAGGGATAACAGGGTAATATCTGCAGGTCGACAACCC
TTAATATAACTTCGTATAATGTATGCTATACGAAGTTATTAGGTCTAGAGATCTGTTTAGCTTGCCTCGT
CCCCGCCGGGTCACCCGGCCAGCGACATGGAGGCCCAGAATACCCTCCTTGACAGTCTTGACGTGCGCAG
CTCAGGGGCATGATGTGACTGTCGCCCGTACATTTAGCCCATACATCCCCATGTATAATCATTTGCATCC
ATACATTTTGATGGCCGCACGGCGCGAAGCAAAAATTACGGCTCCTCGCTGCAGACCTGCGAGCAGGGAA
ACGCTCCCCTCACAGACGCGTTGAATTGTCCCCACGCCGCGCCCCTGTAGAGAAATATAAAAGGTTAGGA
TTTGCCACTGAGGTTCTTCTTTCATATACTTCCTTTTAAAATCTTGCTAGGATACAGTTCTCACATCACA
TCCGAACATAAACAACCATGGGTAAAAAGCCTGAACTCACCGCGACGTCTGTCGAGAAGTTTCTGATCGA
AAAGTTCGACAGCGTCTCCGACCTGATGCAGCTCTCGGAGGGCGAAGAATCTCGTGCTTTCAGCTTCGAT
GTAGGAGGGCGTGGATATGTCCTGCGGGTAAATAGCTGCGCCGATGGTTTCTACAAAGATCGTTATGTTT
ATCGGCACTTTGCATCGGCCGCGCTCCCGATTCCGGAAGTGCTTGACATTGGGGAATTCAGCGAGAGCCT
GACCTATTGCATCTCCCGCCGTGCACAGGGTGTCACGTTGCAAGACCTGCCTGAAACCGAACTGCCCGCT
GTTCTGCAGCCGGTCGCGGAGGCAATGGATGCGATCGCTGCGGCCGATCTTAGCCAGACGAGCGGGTTCG
GCCCATTCGGACCGCAAGGAATCGGTCAATACACTACATGGCGTGATTTCATATGCGCGATTGCTGATCC
CCATGTGTATCACTGGCAAACTGTGATGGACGACACCGTCAGTGCGTCCGTCGCGCAGGCTCTCGATGAG
CTGATGCTTTGGGCCGAGGACTGCCCCGAAGTCCGGCACCTCGTGCACGCGGATTTCGGCTCCAACAATG
TCCTGACGGACAATGGCCGCATAACAGCGGTCATTGACTGGAGCGAGGCGATGTTCGGGGATTCCCAATA
CGAGGTCGCCAACATCTTCTTCTGGAGGCCGTGGTTGGCTTGTATGGAGCAGCAGACGCGCTACTTCGAG
CGGAGGCATCCGGAGCTTGCAGGATCGCCACGGCTCCGGGCGTATATGCTCCGCATTGGTCTTGACCAAC
TCTATCAGAGCTTGGTTGACGGCAATTTCGATGATGCAGCTTGGGCGCAGGGTCGATGCGACGCAATCGT
CCGATCCGGAGCCGGGACTGTCGGGCGTACACAAATCGCCCGCAGAAGCGCGGCCGTCTGGACCGATGGC
TGTGTAGAAGTACTCGCCGATAGTGGAAAC
