>Addgene plasmid #184759 | UG75-DGK1-3HA | depositor partial sequence | sequence record 358435 | DGK1 gene
ATGGGGACCGAAGATGCCATTGCCCTTCCAAATAGCACGCTAGAGCCGCGTACCGAAGCTAAGCAAAGAC
TATCATCTAAGAGTCATCAAGTCTCGGCGAAAGTAACGATTCCAGCAAAAGAAGAAATTAGTAGTAGCGA
TGACGATGCACACGTTCCAGTGACAGAAATACATTTGAAATCTCATGAATGGTTCGGCGATTTTATAACT
AAACATGAAATTCCCCGTAAGGTGTTCCATTCTTCCATTGGCTTTATTACTTTGTACCTGTATACGCAGG
GTATTAATTATAAAAATGTTTTATGGCCTTTGATATACGCCTTCATCATATTGTTTATTTTGGATCTGAT
AAGACTAAACTGGCCCTTTTTCAATATGCTTTACTGTAGAACTGTGGGTGCGCTAATGAGAAAAAAGGAG
ATTCATACATACAATGGGGTATTGTGGTACATTCTTGGGTTAATCTTTTCTTTTAACTTTTTCTCTAAAG
ATGTTACCTTAATATCGTTATTTTTGCTAAGTTGGTCCGATACAGCCGCCGCAACTATTGGAAGAAAGTA
TGGTCATTTAACACCCAAAGTGGCAAGAAATAAATCCCTTGCAGGTTCGATAGCTGCGTTTACAGTTGGT
GTTATCACCTGCTGGGTATTTTATGGCTATTTTGTTCCTGCCTACAGCTACGTCAACAAACCTGGCGAGA
TCCAATGGAGCCCAGAAACAAGCAGATTAAGTTTGAATATGCTATCCTTGTTAGGTGGTGTGGTAGCTGC
TTTGAGTGAAGGTATAGATTTGTTCAACTGGGATGATAATTTCACTATTCCTGTCCTGTCATCACTTTTT
ATGAACGCAGTAATCAAAACATTCAAGAAA
